Addgene plasmid #193373: p2RV
Purpose: Contains the scond TALE repeat harboring RV as RVD
Depositing lab: Shin-ichi Arimura. Depositing organization: The University of Tokyo. Publication: TALE-based C-to-T base editor for multiple homologous genes with flexible precision. Hosoda A, Nakazato I, Okuno M, Itoh T, Takanashi H, Tsutsumi N, Arimura SI. Plant Biotechnol (Tokyo). 2024 Dec 25;41(4):357-365. doi: 10.5511/plantbiotechnology.24.0510a. PubMed 40083573.
Backbone
  Vector backbone: pBSK
  Vector type: TALEN
Growth in bacteria
  Bacterial resistance: Ampicillin, 100 μg/mL
  Growth temperature: 37°C
  Growth strain: DH5alpha
  Copy number: High Copy
Gene/Insert
  Gene/Insert name: Repeat 2 RV
  Species: Synthetic
  Cloning method: Ligation Independent Cloning
Terms and licenses: Academic/Nonprofit Terms; Industry Terms: Not Available to Industry
Depositor comments: Platinum Gate system vector to assemble TALE repeat domain. Please visit https://doi.org/10.1101/2023.02.27.530312 for bioRxiv preprint
How to cite: p2RV was a gift from Shin-ichi Arimura (Addgene plasmid # 193373 ; http://n2t.net/addgene:193373 ; RRID:Addgene_193373)
