[The description below was written by a language model from this plasmid's Addgene catalogue record and pLannotate feature annotations shown in this document.]
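Description:
p2RV is a small (about 3.1 kb) TALE repeat module plasmid built on the pBSK (pBluescript-type) cloning backbone and belonging to the Platinum Gate system for assembling TALE DNA-binding repeat arrays. It is propagated in E. coli as a high-copy plasmid through a ColE1/pUC-type origin and selected with ampicillin via the β-lactamase gene and its native promoter. An f1 phage origin is also present, a standard backbone element that allows single-stranded DNA production.

The payload is a single synthetic TALE repeat, designated "Repeat 2 RV": a module intended for the second position in a stepwise repeat assembly, carrying RV as its repeat variable diresidue (RVD), the pair of residues that determines the base preference of a TALE repeat. The automated feature table does not annotate the repeat itself. It shows the pBluescript multiple cloning site split into two fragments with an unannotated gap of roughly 120 bp between them, which is consistent with the insert sitting there, flanked by the T7 and T3 promoters and interrupting the lacZα region downstream of the lac promoter/operator. These are backbone remnants rather than functional expression elements for the repeat, and the record does not state which restriction sites or overhangs are used for assembly.

The plasmid is not an expression construct but a building block: it is combined with other position-specific repeat modules to build custom TALE arrays. The associated work concerns TALE-based C-to-T base editors targeting multiple homologous genes in plants with adjustable precision, suggesting the RV RVD was included to tune target recognition, although the record does not describe its base specificity.
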