Features (pLannotate 1.2.2; 13 found; start..end, strand, type, name):
     30..458     -  rep_origin     f1 ori (sequence partly withheld): f1 bacteriophage origin of replication; arrow indicates direction of (+) strand synthesis
    463..618     -  CDS            lacZα (fragment): LacZα fragment of β-galactosidase; lacZ fragment
    626..644     +  promoter       T7 promoter: promoter for bacteriophage T7 RNA polymerase
    653..695     -  misc_feature   MCS (fragment): pBluescript multiple cloning site
    815..857     -  misc_feature   MCS (fragment): pBluescript multiple cloning site
    870..888     -  promoter       T3 promoter: promoter for bacteriophage T3 RNA polymerase
    933..949     -  protein_bind   lac operator: The lac repressor binds to the lac operator to inhibit transcription in E. coli. This inhibition can be relieved by adding lactose or isopropyl-β-D-thiogalactopyranoside (IPTG). lac repressor encoded by lacI
    957..987     -  promoter       lac promoter: promoter for the E. coli lac operon
   1002..1023    -  protein_bind   CAP binding site: CAP binding activates transcription in the presence of cAMP. E. coli catabolite activator protein
   1036..1128    -  CDS            lacI (fragment): lac repressor; lacI; The lac repressor binds to the lac operator to inhibit transcription in E. coli. This inhibition can be relieved by adding lactose or isopropyl-β-D-thiogalactopyranoside (IPTG).
   1311..1899    -  rep_origin     ori: high-copy-number ColE1/pMB1/pBR322/pUC origin of replication
   2070..2930    -  CDS            AmpR: β-lactamase; bla; confers resistance to ampicillin, carbenicillin, and related antibiotics
   2931..3035    -  promoter       AmpR promoter: bla
>Addgene plasmid #193373 | p2RV | addgene full sequence | sequence record 381637 | Addgene NGS Result
CTAAATTGTAAGCGTTAATATTTTGTTAAAATTCGCGTTAAATTTTTGTTAAATCAGCTCATTTTTTAAC
CAATAGGCCGAAATCGGCAAAATCCCTTATAAATCAAAAGAATAGACCGAGATAGGGT
[37 nt withheld, positions 129-165]
AAAGAACGTGGACTCCAACGTCAAAGG
[49 nt withheld, positions 193-241]
T
[91 nt withheld, positions 243-333]
G
[124 nt withheld, positions 335-458]
CCCATTCGCCATTCAGGCTGCGCAACTGTTGGGAAGGGCGATCGGTGCGGGCCTCTTCGCTATTACGCCA
GCTGGCGAAAGGGGGATGTGCTGCAAGGCGATTAAGTTGGGTAACGCCAGGGTTTTCCCAGTCACGACGT
TGTAAAACGACGGCCAGTGAGCGCGCGTAATACGACTCACTATAGGGCGAATTGGGTACCGGGCCCCCCC
TCGAGGTCGACGGTATCGATAAGCTTGGGTCTCGGACCCCGGAACAGGTGGTTGCAATCGCGTCAAGGGT
GGGGGGAAAGCAGGCCCTAGAAACCGTTCAGCGACTCCTGCCCGTCCTGTGCCAGGCCCACGGCCTGACG
GAGACCGGGATCCACTAGTTCTAGAGCGGCCGCCACCGCGGTGGAGCTCCAGCTTTTGTTCCCTTTAGTG
AGGGTTAATTGCGCGCTTGGCGTAATCATGGTCATAGCTGTTTCCTGTGTGAAATTGTTATCCGCTCACA
ATTCCACACAACATACGAGCCGGAAGCATAAAGTGTAAAGCCTGGGGTGCCTAATGAGTGAGCTAACTCA
CATTAATTGCGTTGCGCTCACTGCCCGCTTTCCAGTCGGGAAACCTGTCGTGCCAGCTGCATTAATGAAT
CGGCCAACGCGCGGGGAGAGGCGGTTTGCGTATTGGGCGCTCTTCCGCTTCCTCGCTCACTGACTCGCTG
CGCTCGGTCGTTCGGCTGCGGCGAGCGGTATCAGCTCACTCAAAGGCGGTAATACGGTTATCCACAGAAT
CAGGGGATAACGCAGGAAAGAACATGTGAGCAAAAGGCCAGCAAAAGGCCAGGAACCGTAAAAAGGCCGC
GTTGCTGGCGTTTTTCCATAGGCTCCGCCCCCCTGACGAGCATCACAAAAATCGACGCTCAAGTCAGAGG
TGGCGAAACCCGACAGGACTATAAAGATACCAGGCGTTTCCCCCTGGAAGCTCCCTCGTGCGCTCTCCTG
TTCCGACCCTGCCGCTTACCGGATACCTGTCCGCCTTTCTCCCTTCGGGAAGCGTGGCGCTTTCTCATAG
CTCACGCTGTAGGTATCTCAGTTCGGTGTAGGTCGTTCGCTCCAAGCTGGGCTGTGTGCACGAACCCCCC
GTTCAGCCCGACCGCTGCGCCTTATCCGGTAACTATCGTCTTGAGTCCAACCCGGTAAGACACGACTTAT
CGCCACTGGCAGCAGCCACTGGTAACAGGATTAGCAGAGCGAGGTATGTAGGCGGTGCTACAGAGTTCTT
GAAGTGGTGGCCTAACTACGGCTACACTAGAAGAACAGTATTTGGTATCTGCGCTCTGCTGAAGCCAGTT
ACCTTCGGAAAAAGAGTTGGTAGCTCTTGATCCGGCAAACAAACCACCGCTGGTAGCGGTGGTTTTTTTG
TTTGCAAGCAGCAGATTACGCGCAGAAAAAAAGGATCTCAAGAAGATCCTTTGATCTTTTCTACGGGGTC
TGACGCTCAGTGGAACGAAAACTCACGTTAAGGGATTTTGGTCATGAGATTATCAAAAAGGATCTTCACC
TAGATCCTTTTAAATTAAAAATGAAGTTTTAAATCAATCTAAAGTATATATGAGTAAACTTGGTCTGACA
GTTACCAATGCTTAATCAGTGAGGCACCTATCTCAGCGATCTGTCTATTTCGTTCATCCATAGTTGCCTG
ACTCCCCGTCGTGTAGATAACTACGATACGGGAGGGCTTACCATCTGGCCCCAGTGCTGCAATGATACCG
CGGCTGCCACGCTCACCGGCTCCAGATTTATCAGCAATAAACCAGCCAGCCGGAAGGGCCGAGCGCAGAA
GTGGTCCTGCAACTTTATCCGCCTCCATCCAGTCTATTAATTGTTGCCGGGAAGCTAGAGTAAGTAGTTC
GCCAGTTAATAGTTTGCGCAACGTTGTTGCCATTGCTACAGGCATCGTGGTGTCACGCTCGTCGTTTGGT
ATGGCTTCATTCAGCTCCGGTTCCCAACGATCAAGGCGAGTTACATGATCCCCCATGTTGTGCAAAAAAG
CGGTTAGCTCCTTCGGTCCTCCGATCGTTGTCAGAAGTAAGTTGGCCGCAGTGTTATCACTCATGGTTAT
GGCAGCACTGCATAATTCTCTTACTGTCATGCCATCCGTAAGATGCTTTTCTGTGACTGGTGAGTACTCA
ACCAAGTCATTCTGAGAATAGTGTATGCGGCGACCGAGTTGCTCTTGCCCGGCGTCAATACGGGATAATA
CCGCGCCACATAGCAGAACTTTAAAAGTGCTCATCATTGGAAAACGTTCTTCGGGGCGAAAACTCTCAAG
GATCTTACCGCTGTTGAGATCCAGTTCGATGTAACCCACTCGTGCACCCAACTGATCTTCAGCATCTTTT
ACTTTCACCAGCGTTTCTGGGTGAGCAAAAACAGGAAGGCAAAATGCCGCAAAAAAGGGAATAAGGGCGA
CACGGAAATGTTGAATACTCATACTCTTCCTTTTTCAATATTATTGAAGCATTTATCAGGGTTATTGTCT
CATGAGCGGATACATATTTGAATGTATTTAGAAAAATAAACAAATAGGGGTTCCGCGCACATTTCCCCGA
AAAGTGCCAC
